>Addgene plasmid #242174 | PB-U6-CNCB_sgPOU5F1 | addgene full sequence | sequence record 485784 | Addgene NGS Result
ACTCTTCCTTTTTCAATATTATTGAAGCATTTATCAGGGTTATTGTCTCATGAGCGGATACATATTTGAA
TGTATTTAGAAAAATAAACAAATAGGGGTTCCGCGCACATTTCCCCGAAAAGTGCCACCTAAATTGTAAG
CGTTAATATTTTGTTAAAATTCGCGTTAAATTTTTGTTAAATCAGCTCATTTTTTAACCAATAGGCCGAA
ATCGGCAAAATCCCTTATAAATCAAAAGAATAGACCGAGATAGGGT
[37 nt withheld, positions 257-293]
AAAGAACGTGGACTCCAACGTCAAAGG
[49 nt withheld, positions 321-369]
T
[91 nt withheld, positions 371-461]
G
[124 nt withheld, positions 463-586]
CCCATTCGCCATTCAGGCTGCGCAACTGTTGGGAAGGGCGATCGGTGCGGGCCTCTTCGCTATTACGCCA
GCTGGCGAAAGGGGGATGTGCTGCAAGGCGATTAAGTTGGGTAACGCCAGGGTTTTCCCAGTCACGACGT
TGTAAAACGACGGCCAGTGAGCGCGCCTCGTTCATTCACGTTTTTGAACCCGTGGAGGACGGGCAGACTC
GCGGTGCAAATGTGTTTTACAGCGTGATGGAGCAGATGAAGATGCTCGACACGCTGCAGAACACGCAGCT
AGATTAACCCTAGAAAGATAATCATATTGTGACGTACGTTAAAGATAATCATGTGTAAAATTGACGCATG
TGTTTTATCGGTCTGTATATCGAGGTTTATTTATTAATTTGAATAGATATTAAGTTTTATTATATTTACA
CTTACATACTAATAATAAATTCAACAAACAATTTATTTATGTTTATTTATTTATTAAAAAAAACAAAAAC
TCAAAATTTCTTCTATAAAGTAACAAAACTTTTATGAGGGACAGCCCCCCCCCAAAGCCCCCAGGGATGT
AATTACGTCCCTCCCCCGCTAGGGGGCAGCAGCGAGCCGCCCGGGGCTCCGCTCCGGTCCGGCGCTCCCC
CCGCATCCCCGAGCCGGCAGCGTGCGGGGACAGCCCGGGCACGGGGAAGGTGGCACGGGATCGCTTTCCT
CTGAACGCTTCTCGCTGCTCTTTGAGCCTGCAGACACCTGGGGGGATACGGGGAAAAGGCCTCCACGGCC
CGATGAGGCCCTTTCGTCTTCACTCGAGGATCCGACGCGCCATCTCTAGGCCCGCGCCGGCCCCCTCGCA
CGGACTTGTGGGAGAAGCTCGGCTACTCCCCTGCCCCGGTTAATTTGCATATAATATTTCCTAGTAACTA
TAGAGGCTTAATGTGCGATAAAAGACAGATAATCTGTTCTTTTTAATACTAGCTACATTTTACATGATAG
GCTTGGATTTCTATAACTTCGTATAGCATACATTATACGAAGTTATAAACAGCACAAAAGGAAACTCACC
CTAACTGTAAAGTAATTGTGTGTTTTGAGACTATAAGTATCCCTTGGAGAACCACCTTGTTGGGTGAAAT
GAGGGCTTGCGAGTTTAAGAGCTATGCTGGAAACAGCATAGCAAGTTTAAATAAGGCTAGTCCGTTATCA
ACTTGAAAAAGTGGCACCGAGTCGGTGCTTTTTTTCTCGAGTACTAGGATCCATTAGGCGGCCGCGTGGA
TAACCGTATTACCGCCATGCATCCCGGGTGACTGACTGAGCGGCCGCACTAGTTATTAATAGTAATCAAT
TACGGGGTCATTAGTTCATAGCCCATATATGGAGTTCCGCGTTACATAACTTACGGTAAATGGCCCGCCT
GGCTGACCGCCCAACGACCCCCGCCCATTGACGTCAATAATGACGTATGTTCCCATAGTAACGCCAATAG
GGACTTTCCATTGACGTCAATGGGTGGAGTATTTACGGTAAACTGCCCACTTGGCAGTACATCAAGTGTA
TCATATGCCAAGTACGCCCCCTATTGACGTCAATGACGGTAAATGGCCCGCCTGGCATTATGCCCAGTAC
ATGACCTTATGGGACTTTCCTACTTGGCAGTACATCTACGTATTAGTCATCGCTATTACCATGGTCGAGG
TGAGCCCCACGTTCTGCTTCACTCTCCCCATCTCCCCCCCCTCCCCACCCCCAATTTTGTATTTATTTAT
TTTTTAATTATTTTGTGCAGCGATGGGGGCGGGGGGGGGGGGGGGCGCGCGCCAGGSGGGGSGGGGSGGG
GSGAGGGGSGGGGSGGGGSGAGGSGGAGAGGTGCGGCGGCAGCCAATCAGAGCGGCGCGCTCCGAAAGTT
TCCTTTTATGGCGAGGCGGCGGCGGCGGCGGCCCTATAAAAAGCGAAGCGCGCGGCGGGCGGGAGTCGCT
GCGCGCTGCCTTCGCCCCGTGCCCCGCTCCGCCGCCGCCTCGCGCCGCCCGCCCCGGCTCTGACTGACCG
CGTTACTCCCACAGGTGAGCGGGCGGGACGGCCCTTCTCCTCCGGGCTGTAATTAGCGCTTGGTTTAATG
ACGGCTTGTTTCTTTTCTGTGGCTGCGTGAAAGCCTTGAGGGGCTCCGGGAGGGCCCTTTGTGCGGGGGG
AGCGGCTCGGGGGGTGCGTGCGTGTGTGTGTGCGTGGGGAGCGCCGCGTGCGGCTCCGCGCTGCCCGGCG
GCTGTGAGCGCTGCGGGCGCGGCGCGGGGCTTTGTGCGCTCCGCAGTGTGCGCGAGGGGAGCGCGGCCGG
GGGCGGTGCCCCGCGGTGCGGGGGGGGCTGCGAGGGGAACAAAGGCTGCGTGCGGGGTGTGTGCGTGGGG
GGGTGAGCAGGGGGTGTGGGCGCGTCGGTCGGGCTGCAACCCCCCCTGCACCCCCCTCCCCGAGTTGCTG
AGCACGGCCCGGCTTCGGGTGCGGGGCTCCGTACGGGGCGTGGCGCGGGGCTCGCCGTGCCGGGCGGGGG
GTGGCGGCAGGKGGGGGTGCCGGGCGGGGCGGGGCCGCCKCGGGCCGGGGRGGGCTCGGGGGRGGGGCGC
GGCGGCCCCCGGAGCGCCGGCGGCTGTCGAGGCGCGGCGAGCCGCAGCCATTGCCTTTTATGGTAATCGT
GCGAGAGGGCGCAGGGACTTCCTTTGTCCCAAATCTGTGCGGAGCCGAAATCTGGGAGGCGCCGCCGCAC
CCCCTCTAGCGGGCGCGGGGCGAAGCGGTGCGGCGCCGGCAGGAAGGAAATGGGCGGGGAGGGCCTTCGT
GCGTCGCCGCGCCGCCGTCCCCTTCTCCCTCTCCAGCCTCGGGGCTGTCCGCGGGGGGACGGCTGCCTTC
GGGGGGGACGGGGCAGGGCGGGGTTCGGCTTCTGGCGTGTGACCGGCGGCTCTAGAGCCTCTGCTAACCA
TGTTCATGCCTTCTTCTTTTTCCTACAGCTCCTGGGCAACGTGCTGGTTATTGTGCTGTCTCATCATTTT
GGCAAAGAATTCCGCCACCATGCCAAAAAAGAAGAGAAAGGTAGATCCAAAAAAGAAGAGAAAGGTAGAT
CCAAAAAAGAAGAGAAAGGTACACGTGTCAACGCGTATGGTGAGCAAGGGCGAGGAGCTGTTCACCGGGG
TGGTGCCCATCCTGGTCGAGCTGGACGGCGACGTAAACGGCCACAAGTTCAGCGTCCGCGGCGAGGGCGA
GGGCGATGCCACCAACGGCAAGCTGACCCTGAAGTTCATCTGCACCACCGGCAAGCTGCCCGTGCCCTGG
CCCACCCTCGTGACCACCTTCGGCTACGGCGTGGCCTGCTTCAGCCGCTACCCCGACCACATGAAGCAGC
ACGACTTCTTCAAGTCCGCCATGCCCGAAGGCTACGTCCAGGAGCGCACCATCTCTTTCAAGGACGACGG
TACCTACAAGACCCGCGCCGAGGTGAAGTTCGAGGGCGACACCCTGGTGAACCGCATCGAGCTGAAGGGC
ATCGACTTCAAGGAGGACGGCAACATCCTGGGGCACAAGCTGGAGTACAACTTCAACAGCCACAACGTCT
ATATCACGGCCGACAAGCAGAAGAACGGCATCAAGGCTAACTTCAAGATCCGCCACAACGTTGAGGACGG
CAGCGTGCAGCTCGCCGACCACTACCAGCAGAACACCCCCATCGGCGACGGCCCCGTGCTGCTGCCCGAC
AACCACTACCTGAGCCATCAGTCCGCCCTGAGCAAAGACCCCAACGAGAAGCGCGATCACATGGTCCTGC
TGGAGTTCGTGACCGCCGCCGGGATTACACATGGCATGGACGAGCTGTACAAGGAGGGCAGAGGAAGTCT
TCTAACATGCGGTGACGTGGAGGAGAATCCCGGCCCTATGAAGACCTTCAACATCTCCCAGCAGGATCTA
GAATTAGTAGAAGTAGCGACAGAGAAGATTACAATGCTTTATGAGGATAATAAACATCATGTGGGAGCGG
CAATTCGTACGAAAACAGGAGAAATCATTTCGGCAGTACATATTGAAGCGTATATAGGACGAGTAACTGT
TTGTGCAGAAGCCATTGCGATTGGTAGTGCAGTTTCGAATGGACAAAAGGATTTTGACACGATTGTAGCT
GTTAGACACCCTTATTCTGACGAAGTAGATAGAAGTATTCGAGTGGTAAGTCCTTGTGGTATGTGTAGGG
AGTTGATTTCAGACTATGCACCAGATTGTTTTGTGTTAATAGAAATGAATGGCAAGTTAGTCAAAACTAC
GATTGAAGAACTCATTCCACTCAAATATACCCGAAATTAAGTTAACTAACTAAACTTGTTTATTGCAGCT
TATAATGGTTACAAATAAAGCAATAGCATCACAAATTTCACAAATAAAGCATTTTTTTCACTGCATTCTA
GTTGTGGTTTGTCCAAACTCATCAATGTATCTTATCATGTCTGGAATTGACTCAAATGATGTCAATTAGT
CTATCAGAAGCTCATCTGGTCTCCCTTCCGGGGGACAAGACATCCCTGTTTAATATTTAAACAGCAGTGT
TCCCAAACTGGGTTCTTATATCCCTTGCTCTGGTCAACCAGGTTGCAGGGTTTCCTGTCCTCACAGGAAC
GAAGTCCCTAAAGAAACAGTGGCAGCCAGGTTTAGCCCCGGAATTGACTGGATTCCTTTTTTAGGGCCCA
TTGGTATGGCTTTTTCCCCGTATCCCCCCAGGTGTCTGCAGGCTCAAAGAGCAGCGAGAAGCGTTCAGAG
GAAAGCGATCCCGTGCCACCTTCCCCGTGCCCGGGCTGTCCCCGCACGCTGCCGGCTCGGGGATGCGGGG
GGAGCGCCGGACCGGAGCGGAGCCCCGGGCGGCTCGCTGCTGCCCCCTAGCGGGGGAGGGACGTAATTAC
ATCCCTGGGGGCTTTGGGGGGGGGCTGTCCCTGATATCTATAACAAGAAAATATATATATAATAAGTTAT
CACGTAAGTAGAACATGAAATAACAATATAATTATCGTATGAGTTAAATCTTAAAAGTCACGTAAAAGAT
AATCATGCGTCATTTTGACTCACGCGGTCGTTATAGTTCAAAATCAGTGACACTTACCGCATTGACAAGC
ACGCCTCACGGGAGCTCCAAGCGGCGACTGAGATGTCCTAAATGCACAGCGACGGATTCGCGCTATTTAG
AAAGAGAGAGCAATATTTCAAGAATGCATGCGTCAATTTTACGCAGACTATCTTTCTAGGGTTAATCTAG
CTGCATCAGGATCATATCGTCGGGTCTTTTTTCCGGCTCAGTCATCGCCCAAGCTGGCGCTATCTGGGCA
TCGGGGAGGAAGAAGCCCGTGCCTTTTCCCGCGAGGTTGAAGCGGCATGGAAAGAGTTTGCCGAGGATGA
CTGCTGCTGCATTGACGTTGAGCGAAAACGCACGTTTACCATGATGATTCGGGAAGGTGTGGCCATGCAC
GCCTTTAACGGTGAACTGTTCGTTCAGGCCACCTGGGATACCAGTTCGTCGCGGCTTTTCCGGACACAGT
TCCGGATGGTCAGCCCGAAGCGCATCAGCAACCCGAACAATACCGGCGACAGCCGGAACTGCCGTGCCGG
TGTGCAGATTAATGACAGCGGTGCGGCGCTGGGATATTACGTCAGCGAGGACGGGTATCCTGGCTGGATG
CCGCAGAAATGGACATGGATACCCCGTGAGTTACCCGGCGGGCGCGCTTGGCGTAATCATGGTCATAGCT
GTTTCCTGTGTGAAATTGTTATCCGCTCACAATTCCACACAACATACGAGCCGGAAGCATAAAGTGTAAA
GCCTGGGGTGCCTAATGAGTGAGCTAACTCACATTAATTGCGTTGCGCTCACTGCCCGCTTTCCAGTCGG
GAAACCTGTCGTGCCAGCTGCATTAATGAATCGGCCAACGCGCGGGGAGAGGCGGTTTGCGTATTGGGCG
CTCTTCCGCTTCCTCGCTCACTGACTCGCTGCGCTCGGTCGTTCGGCTGCGGCGAGCGGTATCAGCTCAC
TCAAAGGCGGTAATACGGTTATCCACAGAATCAGGGGATAACGCAGGAAAGAACATGTGAGCAAAAGGCC
AGCAAAAGGCCAGGAACCGTAAAAAGGCCGCGTTGCTGGCGTTTTTCCATAGGCTCCGCCCCCCTGACGA
GCATCACAAAAATCGACGCTCAAGTCAGAGGTGGCGAAACCCGACAGGACTATAAAGATACCAGGCGTTT
CCCCCTGGAAGCTCCCTCGTGCGCTCTCCTGTTCCGACCCTGCCGCTTACCGGATACCTGTCCGCCTTTC
TCCCTTCGGGAAGCGTGGCGCTTTCTCATAGCTCACGCTGTAGGTATCTCAGTTCGGTGTAGGTCGTTCG
CTCCAAGCTGGGCTGTGTGCACGAACCCCCCGTTCAGCCCGACCGCTGCGCCTTATCCGGTAACTATCGT
CTTGAGTCCAACCCGGTAAGACACGACTTATCGCCACTGGCAGCAGCCACTGGTAACAGGATTAGCAGAG
CGAGGTATGTAGGCGGTGCTACAGAGTTCTTGAAGTGGTGGCCTAACTACGGCTACACTAGAAGAACAGT
ATTTGGTATCTGCGCTCTGCTGAAGCCAGTTACCTTCGGAAAAAGAGTTGGTAGCTCTTGATCCGGCAAA
CAAACCACCGCTGGTAGCGGTGGTTTTTTTGTTTGCAAGCAGCAGATTACGCGCAGAAAAAAAGGATCTC
AAGAAGATCCTTTGATCTTTTCTACGGGGTCTGACGCTCAGTGGAACGAAAACTCACGTTAAGGGATTTT
GGTCATGAGATTATCAAAAAGGATCTTCACCTAGATCCTTTTAAATTAAAAATGAAGTTTTAAATCAATC
TAAAGTATATATGAGTAAACTTGGTCTGACAGTTACCAATGCTTAATCAGTGAGGCACCTATCTCAGCGA
TCTGTCTATTTCGTTCATCCATAGTTGCCTGACTCCCCGTCGTGTAGATAACTACGATACGGGAGGGCTT
ACCATCTGGCCCCAGTGCTGCAATGATACCGCGAGACCCACGCTCACCGGCTCCAGATTTATCAGCAATA
AACCAGCCAGCCGGAAGGGCCGAGCGCAGAAGTGGTCCTGCAACTTTATCCGCCTCCATCCAGTCTATTA
ATTGTTGCCGGGAAGCTAGAGTAAGTAGTTCGCCAGTTAATAGTTTGCGCAACGTTGTTGCCATTGCTAC
AGGCATCGTGGTGTCACGCTCGTCGTTTGGTATGGCTTCATTCAGCTCCGGTTCCCAACGATCAAGGCGA
GTTACATGATCCCCCATGTTGTGCAAAAAAGCGGTTAGCTCCTTCGGTCCTCCGATCGTTGTCAGAAGTA
AGTTGGCCGCAGTGTTATCACTCATGGTTATGGCAGCACTGCATAATTCTCTTACTGTCATGCCATCCGT
AAGATGCTTTTCTGTGACTGGTGAGTACTCAACCAAGTCATTCTGAGAATAGTGTATGCGGCGACCGAGT
TGCTCTTGCCCGGCGTCAATACGGGATAATACCGCGCCACATAGCAGAACTTTAAAAGTGCTCATCATTG
GAAAACGTTCTTCGGGGCGAAAACTCTCAAGGATCTTACCGCTGTTGAGATCCAGTTCGATGTAACCCAC
TCGTGCACCCAACTGATCTTCAGCATCTTTTACTTTCACCAGCGTTTCTGGGTGAGCAAAAACAGGAAGG
CAAAATGCCGCAAAAAAGGGAATAAGGGCGACACGGAAATGTTGAATACTCAT
Features (pLannotate 1.2.2; 24 found; start..end, strand, type, name):
      1..105     -  promoter       AmpR promoter: bla
    158..586     -  rep_origin     f1 ori (sequence partly withheld): f1 bacteriophage origin of replication; arrow indicates direction of (+) strand synthesis
    591..746     -  CDS            lacZα (fragment): LacZα fragment of β-galactosidase; lacZ fragment
    748..867     +  CDS            B (fragment): PORTL_LAMBD - Experimental evidence at protein level: Swiss-Prot protein existence level 1. Forms the portal vertex of the capsid (PubMed:6228056, PubMed:6232391). This portal plays critical roles in head assembly, genome packaging, neck/tail attachment, and genome ejection (Probable). The portal protein multimerizes as a single ring-shaped homododecamer arranged around a central channel (PubMed:6232391). Binds to the terminase subunits to form the packaging machine (PubMed:7799432). From Escherichia phage lambda (Bacteriophage lambda).
   1579..1612    +  protein_bind   loxP: Cre-mediated recombination occurs in the 8-bp core sequence (GCATACAT). Cre recombinase
   1737..1804    +  misc_RNA       tracrRNA (fragment): trans-activating CRISPR RNA for the Streptococcus pyogenes CRISPR/Cas9 system
   1956..2259    +  enhancer       CMV enhancer: human cytomegalovirus immediate early enhancer
   2261..2537    +  promoter       chicken β-actin promoter: No description available
   2538..3554    +  intron         chimeric intron: chimera between introns from chicken β-actin and rabbit β-globin
   3552..3608    +  CDS            HBB (fragment): HBB_LEPEU - Experimental evidence at protein level: Swiss-Prot protein existence level 1. Involved in oxygen transport from the lung to the various peripheral tissues. From Lepus europaeus (European hare).
   3619..3639    +  CDS            SV40 NLS: nuclear localization signal of SV40 (simian virus 40) large T antigen
   3643..3663    +  CDS            SV40 NLS: nuclear localization signal of SV40 (simian virus 40) large T antigen
   3667..3687    +  CDS            SV40 NLS: nuclear localization signal of SV40 (simian virus 40) large T antigen
   3703..4419    +  CDS            Clover: Clover is a basic (constitutively fluorescent) green/yellow fluorescent protein published in 2012, derived from Aequorea victoria. It is reported to be a rapidly-maturing weak dimer with high acid sensitivity.
   4474..4893    +  CDS            bsr: BSR_BACCE - Experimental evidence at protein level: Swiss-Prot protein existence level 1. Catalyzes the deamination of the cytosine moiety of the antibiotics blasticidin S, cytomycin and acetylblasticidin S. From Bacillus cereus.
   4909..5030    +  polyA_signal   SV40 poly(A) signal: SV40 polyadenylation signal
   5048..5140    +  ncRNA          G-CSF SLDE: Accession: RF00183 - G-CSF factor stem-loop destabilising element (SLDE)
   5837..6304    +  CDS            B (fragment): PORTL_LAMBD - Experimental evidence at protein level: Swiss-Prot protein existence level 1. Forms the portal vertex of the capsid (PubMed:6228056, PubMed:6232391). This portal plays critical roles in head assembly, genome packaging, neck/tail attachment, and genome ejection (Probable). The portal protein multimerizes as a single ring-shaped homododecamer arranged around a central channel (PubMed:6232391). Binds to the terminase subunits to form the packaging machine (PubMed:7799432). From Escherichia phage lambda (Bacteriophage lambda).
   6342..6358    -  protein_bind   lac operator: The lac repressor binds to the lac operator to inhibit transcription in E. coli. This inhibition can be relieved by adding lactose or isopropyl-β-D-thiogalactopyranoside (IPTG). lac repressor encoded by lacI
   6366..6396    -  promoter       lac promoter: promoter for the E. coli lac operon
   6411..6432    -  protein_bind   CAP binding site: CAP binding activates transcription in the presence of cAMP. E. coli catabolite activator protein
   6445..6537    -  CDS            lacI (fragment): lac repressor; lacI; The lac repressor binds to the lac operator to inhibit transcription in E. coli. This inhibition can be relieved by adding lactose or isopropyl-β-D-thiogalactopyranoside (IPTG).
   6720..7308    -  rep_origin     ori: high-copy-number ColE1/pMB1/pBR322/pUC origin of replication
   7479..8339    -  CDS            AmpR: β-lactamase; bla; confers resistance to ampicillin, carbenicillin, and related antibiotics
