[The description below was written by a language model from this plasmid's Addgene catalogue record and pLannotate feature annotations shown in this document.]
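Description:
PB-U6-CNCB_sgPOU5F1 is a piggyBac transposon-based mammalian expression plasmid that delivers a single guide RNA against human POU5F1 (OCT4) together with a fluorescent and drug-selectable marker. It is built on the synthetic PB-U6-CNCB backbone and is maintained in E. coli as a high-copy plasmid through a ColE1/pUC-type origin with ampicillin resistance. An f1 origin and remnants of a lacZα/lac promoter cloning region are also present. The guide was inserted between two Esp3I sites that were destroyed during cloning, placing it under a mouse U6 Pol III promoter and directly upstream of the S. pyogenes Cas9 guide scaffold, which the annotation picks up as a tracrRNA fragment. The U6 promoter and the piggyBac terminal repeats are stated in the catalogue entry but were not detected by the automated feature annotation. A single loxP site is annotated upstream of the guide scaffold, though the record does not explain its role.

The second expression unit uses the CAG promoter (CMV enhancer, chicken β-actin promoter and chimeric intron) to drive Clover preceded by three tandem SV40 nuclear localization signals. This is linked through a T2A self-cleaving peptide to the blasticidin S deaminase gene (bsr) and terminated by an SV40 polyadenylation signal. Cells carrying the cassette therefore show nuclear green fluorescence and can be selected with blasticidin. When supplied with piggyBac transposase, the cassette would integrate stably into the genome. No Cas9 or Cas9 derivative is encoded, so that effector must be provided separately, and the record does not specify which one is intended. The associated publication concerns signalling homeostasis in human primed pluripotent stem cells, consistent with use of the guide to perturb POU5F1 in such cells.
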