Addgene plasmid #242174: PB-U6-CNCB_sgPOU5F1
Purpose: A piggybac-based vector containing mouse U6 promoter-driven POU5F1sgRNA and CAG promoter-driven nuclear-localized Clover-T2A-BSR.
Depositing lab: Kazutoshi Takahashi. Depositing organization: Kyoto University, Center for iPS Cell Research and Application. Publication: EIF3D safeguards the homeostasis of key signaling pathways in human primed pluripotency. Okubo C, Nakamura M, Sato M, Shichino Y, Mito M, Takashima Y, Iwasaki S, Takahashi K. Sci Adv. 2025 Apr 11;11(15):eadq5484. doi: 10.1126/sciadv.adq5484. Epub 2025 Apr 9. PubMed 40203091.
Backbone
  Vector backbone: PB-U6-CNCB
  Backbone manufacturer: Synthetic
  Backbone size w/o insert (bp): 8339
  Total vector size (bp): 8342
  Vector type: Mammalian Expression ; PiggyBac
  Selectable markers: Blasticidin
Growth in bacteria
  Bacterial resistance: Ampicillin, 100 μg/mL
  Growth temperature: 37°C
  Growth strain: DH5alpha
  Copy number: High Copy
Gene/Insert
  Gene/Insert name: POU5F1
  gRNA/shRNA sequence: GTGAAATGAGGGCTTGCGA
  Species: H. sapiens (human)
  Entrez Gene: POU5F1 (a.k.a. OCT3, OCT4, OCT4Borf1, OTF-3, OTF3, OTF4, Oct-3, Oct-4, Oct3/4)
  Promoter: mouse U6 promoter
  Cloning method: Restriction Enzyme; 5′ cloning site Esp3I (destroyed during cloning); 3′ cloning site Esp3I (destroyed during cloning)
  Sequencing primers: 5′ GAGGCTTAATGTGCGATAAAAGA
Terms and licenses: Academic/Nonprofit Terms; Industry Terms: Not Available to Industry
How to cite: PB-U6-CNCB_sgPOU5F1 was a gift from Kazutoshi Takahashi (Addgene plasmid # 242174 ; http://n2t.net/addgene:242174 ; RRID:Addgene_242174)
